Addgene plasmid #227734: AP1muA-TurboID-polyA-G418 HR
Purpose: Homology repair plasmid for endogenous tagging of AP1muA at the C-terminus with TurboID and a V5 epitope tag. Contains a G418 resistance cassette for selection of edited cells.
Depositing lab: Francesca Bottanelli. Depositing organization: Freie Universitaet Berlin. Publication: When less is more - a fast TurboID knock-in approach for high-sensitivity endogenous interactome mapping. Stockhammer A, Spalt C, Klemt A, Benz LS, Harel S, Natalia V, Wiench L, Freund C, Kuropka B, Bottanelli F. J Cell Sci. 2024 Aug 15;137(16):jcs261952. doi: 10.1242/jcs.261952. Epub 2024 Aug 28. PubMed 39056144.
Backbone
  Vector backbone: pTWIST Amp high copy
  Backbone manufacturer: TWIST
  Vector type: CRISPR
  Selectable markers: Neomycin (select with G418)
Growth in bacteria
  Bacterial resistance: Ampicillin, 100 μg/mL
  Growth temperature: 37°C
  Growth strain: DH5alpha
  Copy number: High Copy
Gene/Insert
  Gene/Insert name: genomic sequence AP1M1 locus
  Species: H. sapiens (human)
  Entrez Gene: AP1M1 (a.k.a. AP47, CLAPM2, CLTNM, MU-1A, mu1A)
  Tag / fusion protein: Turbo-ID, V5
Terms and licenses: Academic/Nonprofit Terms; Industry Terms: Not Available to Industry
How to cite: AP1muA-TurboID-polyA-G418 HR was a gift from Francesca Bottanelli (Addgene plasmid # 227734 ; http://n2t.net/addgene:227734 ; RRID:Addgene_227734)
