[The description below was written by a language model from this plasmid's Addgene catalogue record and pLannotate feature annotations shown in this document.]
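Description:
AP1muA-TurboID-polyA-G418 HR is a homology-directed repair donor plasmid for CRISPR-based knock-in at the human AP1M1 locus, which encodes the mu1A subunit of the clathrin adaptor complex AP-1 that acts in sorting at the trans-Golgi network and endosomes. It is built on the pTWIST Amp high-copy backbone and is propagated in E. coli through a ColE1/pUC-type origin with ampicillin selection from the bla gene. A residual attB1 site and a lacZα fragment in the backbone have no evident role in the design.

The payload is human AP1M1 genomic sequence serving as homology arms around an insertion cassette. The annotation detects exon-derived fragments upstream of the tag; these are matched to bovine AP1M1 and the C. elegans orthologue unc-101 only because the protein is conserved, and the catalogue gives the source as human. These lead into the TurboID coding sequence, an engineered high-activity E. coli biotin ligase used for proximity labelling. The record also lists a V5 epitope tag, although it is not annotated in the feature table. An SV40 polyadenylation signal follows the fusion and terminates the tagged transcript. Next comes an independent selection cassette, in which the SV40 enhancer/early promoter drives NeoR/KanR (aminoglycoside phosphotransferase) with an HSV TK poly(A) fragment, so that edited cells can be selected with G418. The unannotated stretch between this cassette and the origin presumably holds the downstream homology arm. No guide RNA or Cas9 is annotated, so these would have to be supplied separately. Correct integration yields AP1muA tagged at its C-terminus with TurboID and V5 under endogenous control, for interactome mapping by biotinylation.
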