Features (pLannotate 1.2.2; 14 found; start..end, strand, type, name):
     71..192     +  polyA_signal   SV40 poly(A) signal: SV40 polyadenylation signal
    218..575     +  promoter       SV40 promoter: SV40 enhancer and early promoter
    610..1404    +  CDS            NeoR/KanR: aminoglycoside phosphotransferase from Tn5; aph(3')-II (or nptII); confers resistance to neomycin, kanamycin, and G418 (Geneticin®)
   1425..1577    +  CDS            ble (fragment): BLE_KLEPN - Experimental evidence at protein level: Swiss-Prot protein existence level 1. Binding protein with a strong affinity to the bleomycin family of antibiotics. Binds to CL990; an antimitotic-antibiotic compound. From Klebsiella pneumoniae.
   1636..1658    +  polyA_signal   HSV TK poly(A) signal (fragment): herpes simplex virus thymidine kinase polyadenylation signal (Cole and Stacy, 1985)
   2926..3514    -  rep_origin     ori: high-copy-number ColE1/pMB1/pBR322/pUC origin of replication
   3631..3655    -  protein_bind   attB1: mutant version of attB; recombination site for the Gateway® BP reaction BP Clonase™
   3755..4615    -  CDS            AmpR: β-lactamase; bla; confers resistance to ampicillin, carbenicillin, and related antibiotics
   4616..4720    -  promoter       AmpR promoter: bla
   4807..4850    -  CDS            lacZα (fragment): LacZα fragment of β-galactosidase; lacZ fragment
   5068..5199    +  CDS            AP1M1 (fragment): AP1M1_BOVIN - Experimental evidence at protein level: Swiss-Prot protein existence level 1. Subunit of clathrin-associated adaptor protein complex 1 that plays a role in protein sorting in the trans-Golgi network (TGN) and endosomes. The AP complexes mediate the recruitment of clathrin to membranes and the recognition of sorting signals within the cytosolic tails of transmembrane cargo molecules. From Bos taurus (Bovine).
   5771..5848    +  CDS            unc-101 (fragment): AP1M_CAEEL - Experimental evidence at protein level: Swiss-Prot protein existence level 1. Component of the adaptor complexes which link clathrin to receptors in coated vesicles (Probable). Clathrin-associated protein complexes are believed to interact with the cytoplasmic tails of membrane proteins, leading to their selection and concentration (Probable). Required for many aspects of development and behavior, including negative regulation of vulval differentiation (PubMed:8288128). Required for the dendritic localization of potassium channel kvs-4 in the cholinergic motor neuron DA9 (PubMed:2
   6044..7003    +  CDS            TurboID: mutant of the E. coli biotin ligase BioID engineered for improved catalytic efficiency (Branon et al., 2018)
   7066..48      +  CDS            large T antigen (fragment) (across the origin): large T antigen from SV40 (simian virus 40)
>Addgene plasmid #227734 | AP1muA-TurboID-polyA-G418 HR | addgene full sequence | sequence record 456960 | Addgene NGS Result
ACTTGCTTTAAAAAACCTCCCACACCTCCCCCTGAACCTGAAACATAAAATGAATGCAATTGTTGTTGTT
AACTTGTTTATTGCAGCTTATAATGGTTACAAATAAAGCAATAGCATCACAAATTTCACAAATAAAGCAT
TTTTTTCACTGCATTCTAGTTGTGGTTTGTCCAAACTCATCAATGTATCTTAAGGCGTAAATTGTAAGGC
GGCCGCCCTGAGGCGGAAAGAACCAGCTGTGGAATGTGTGTCAGTTAGGGTGTGGAAAGTCCCCAGGCTC
CCCAGCAGGCAGAAGTATGCAAAGCATGCATCTCAATTAGTCAGCAACCAGGTGTGGAAAGTCCCCAGGC
TCCCCAGCAGGCAGAAGTATGCAAAGCATGCATCTCAATTAGTCAGCAACCATAGTCCCGCCCCTAACTC
CGCCCATCCCGCCCCTAACTCCGCCCAGTTCCGCCCATTCTCCGCCCCATGGCTGACTAATTTTTTTTAT
TTATGCAGAGGCCGAGGCCGCCTCGGCCTCTGAGCTATTCCAGAAGTAGTGAGGAGGCTTTTTTGGAGGC
CTAGGCTTTTGCAAAGATCGATCAAGAGACAGGATGAGGATCGTTTCGCATGATTGAACAAGATGGATTG
CACGCAGGTTCTCCGGCCGCTTGGGTGGAGAGGCTATTCGGCTATGACTGGGCACAACAGACAATCGGCT
GCTCTGATGCCGCCGTGTTCCGGCTGTCAGCGCAGGGGCGCCCGGTTCTTTTTGTCAAGACCGACCTGTC
CGGTGCCCTGAATGAACTGCAAGACGAGGCAGCGCGGCTATCGTGGCTGGCCACGACGGGCGTTCCTTGC
GCAGCTGTGCTCGACGTTGTCACTGAAGCGGGAAGGGACTGGCTGCTATTGGGCGAAGTGCCGGGGCAGG
ATCTCCTGTCATCTCACCTTGCTCCTGCCGAGAAAGTATCCATCATGGCTGATGCAATGCGGCGGCTGCA
TACGCTTGATCCGGCTACCTGCCCATTCGACCACCAAGCGAAACATCGCATCGAGCGAGCACGTACTCGG
ATGGAAGCCGGTCTTGTCGATCAGGATGATCTGGACGAAGAGCATCAGGGGCTCGCGCCAGCCGAACTGT
TCGCCAGGCTCAAGGCGAGCATGCCCGACGGCGAGGATCTCGTCGTGACCCATGGCGATGCCTGCTTGCC
GAATATCATGGTGGAAAATGGCCGCTTTTCTGGATTCATCGACTGTGGCCGGCTGGGTGTGGCGGACCGC
TATCAGGACATAGCGTTGGCTACCCGTGATATTGCTGAAGAGCTTGGCGGCGAATGGGCTGACCGCTTCC
TCGTGCTTTACGGTATCGCCGCTCCCGATTCGCAGCGCATCGCCTTCTATCGCCTTCTTGACGAGTTCTT
CTGAGCGGGACTCTGGGGTTCGAAATGACCGACCAAGCGACGCCCAACCTGCCATCACGAGATTTCGATT
CCACCGCCGCCTTCTATGAAAGGTTGGGCTTCGGAATCGTTTTCCGGGACGCCGGCTGGATGATCCTCCA
GCGCGGGGATCTCATGCTGGAGTTCTTCGCCCACCCTAGGGGGAGGCTAACTGAAACACGGAAGGAGACA
ATACCGGAAGGAACCCGCGCTATGACGGCAATAAAAAGACAGAATAAAGAATTCGGGGCTGTCGCAGCCA
ACACCCCAGCCTCGGAGCTCCTGGTGGCAGCACCAGGGGACACACCTGCCAAACCCACCAGATGGAGGGG
CCCTCCCTGGTCTCTGGCCACCCTCCCAGCCTCTGCCCAGGGACCCCTGCCTTCCCCAGGCCATCTGCTC
TGCCGTCGACACTCGTCTCAGAAGCCCCTTTCCCAGAAGAGGCTGGTCTTCAAGAAGTCTCGTTTCTTTG
CCCCTGAAGTCAGTTTCAGGGGAAGGATGTGAAATTTTTCCGTGTAGAGGTTACAGCCTTTTATGCTGTT
GAGCTCCCAGGTACCAAAAAGCTTGGCCAACGCTTGCCAGCCAGCCAGCTGCAGGTGGCATCTGCCACGA
AGGAAGCGCCAGCCTCGCCAGGCCAGCAGGGGCGTCGTTTTGTTGCCATTTTGTTGAACGTTATGGGTTT
ATGGGTGTTCCTGGAACTTGTCTTTGTGCATTCGTTGCTGTTTGTGTTACCCTCACTGTCCCCATGTCCC
ACCCACGTCCTACGGCACTCAGGAAGCACTTGGTGAGGACGAGCCCTCACCCTTCTTGTCTTCCTTCCCG
GCAGCGCCCGCAGCGGGCCATTTACACGTCGAGGCTGGCACCTGGCGCGCTCGGGGGCCACTGTAGCGTC
TGCCTGCTCCCTGGACTCGCAGGCCTCGCCTGTGGCGCCTTCCCAGGGCCAGCCTGGGTCACGAGATGCT
GTCACTCAGCCAGATCAGTATTGACCCACCAGGGGAGGTGGGGTTTGGTGAGAGACGCCAGCCTCAGACT
TTTTCCCACTGAGGGTCCAGAGAGCGGGGCCACGTGTCACCCACGTCTGCGCTTGGTCACCCGTCCTCCC
CACCCTGTGTGTGTTTATGTCATAGTTACATTAAATTCCATTCATTGAATACTCCACAGCCTTCCTCTGA
TGCAGCGTGGTCCCAACTCCTCCTGCGTGACCACAGGGCTTGCCTGGTTTTGTCGCCGACCTTCCCTGTG
GCCCCACGAGGTGTCACCAGCAGGCTAGGTGGAGGCTCAGTGATGATAAGTCTGCGATGGTGGATGCATG
TGTCATGGTCATAGCTGTTTCCTGTGTGAAATTGTTATCCGCTCAGAGGGCACAATCCTATTCCGCGCTA
TCCGACAATCTCCAAGACATTAGGTGGAGTTCAGTTCGGCGTATGGCATATGTCGCTGGAAAGAACATGT
GAGCAAAAGGCCAGCAAAAGGCCAGGAACCGTAAAAAGGCCGCGTTGCTGGCGTTTTTCCATAGGCTCCG
CCCCCCTGACGAGCATCACAAAAATCGACGCTCAAGTCAGAGGTGGCGAAACCCGACAGGACTATAAAGA
TACCAGGCGTTTCCCCCTGGAAGCTCCCTCGTGCGCTCTCCTGTTCCGACCCTGCCGCTTACCGGATACC
TGTCCGCCTTTCTCCCTTCGGGAAGCGTGGCGCTTTCTCATAGCTCACGCTGTAGGTATCTCAGTTCGGT
GTAGGTCGTTCGCTCCAAGCTGGGCTGTGTGCACGAACCCCCCGTTCAGCCCGACCGCTGCGCCTTATCC
GGTAACTATCGTCTTGAGTCCAACCCGGTAAGACACGACTTATCGCCACTGGCAGCAGCCACTGGTAACA
GGATTAGCAGAGCGAGGTATGTAGGCGGTGCTACAGAGTTCTTGAAGTGGTGGCCTAACTACGGCTACAC
TAGAAGAACAGTATTTGGTATCTGCGCTCTGCTGAAGCCAGTTACCTTCGGAAAAAGAGTTGGTAGCTCT
TGATCCGGCAAACAAACCACCGCTGGTAGCGGTGGTTTTTTTGTTTGCAAGCAGCAGATTACGCGCAGAA
AAAAAGGATCTCAAGAAGATCCTTTGATCTTTTCTACGGGGTCTGACGCTCTATTCAACAAAGCCGCCGT
CCCGTCAAGTCAGCGTAAATGGGTAGGGGGCTTCAAATCGTCCTCGTGATACCAATTCGGAGCCTGCTTT
TTTGTACAAACTTGTTGATAATGGCAATTCAAGGATCTTCACCTAGATCCTTTTAAATTAAAAATGAAGT
TTTAAATCAATCTAAAGTATATATGAGTAAACTTGGTCTGACAGTTACCAATGCTTAATCAGTGAGGCAC
CTATCTCAGCGATCTGTCTATTTCGTTCATCCATAGTTGCCTGACTCCCCGTCGTGTAGATAACTACGAT
ACGGGAGGGCTTACCATCTGGCCCCAGTGCTGCAATGATACCGCGAGAGCCACGCTCACCGGCTCCAGAT
TTATCAGCAATAAACCAGCCAGCCGGAAGGGCCGAGCGCAGAAGTGGTCCTGCAACTTTATCCGCCTCCA
TCCAGTCTATTAATTGTTGCCGGGAAGCTAGAGTAAGTAGTTCGCCAGTTAATAGTTTGCGCAACGTTGT
TGCCATTGCTACAGGCATCGTGGTGTCACGCTCGTCGTTTGGTATGGCTTCATTCAGCTCCGGTTCCCAA
CGATCAAGGCGAGTTACATGATCCCCCATGTTGTGCAAAAAAGCGGTTAGCTCCTTCGGTCCTCCGATCG
TTGTCAGAAGTAAGTTGGCCGCAGTGTTATCACTCATGGTTATGGCAGCACTGCATAATTCTCTTACTGT
CATGCCATCCGTAAGATGCTTTTCTGTGACTGGTGAGTACTCAACCAAGTCATTCTGAGAATAGTGTATG
CGGCGACCGAGTTGCTCTTGCCCGGCGTCAATACGGGATAATACCGCGCCACATAGCAGAACTTTAAAAG
TGCTCATCATTGGAAAACGTTCTTCGGGGCGAAAACTCTCAAGGATCTTACCGCTGTTGAGATCCAGTTC
GATGTAACCCACTCGTGCACCCAACTGATCTTCAGCATCTTTTACTTTCACCAGCGTTTCTGGGTGAGCA
AAAACAGGAAGGCAAAATGCCGCAAAAAAGGGAATAAGGGCGACACGGAAATGTTGAATACTCATACTCT
TCCTTTTTCAATATTATTGAAGCATTTATCAGGGTTATTGTCTCATGAGCGGATACATATTTGAATGTAT
TTAGAAAAATAAACAAATAGGGGTTCCGCGCACATTTCCCCGAAAAGTGCCAGATACCTGAAACAAAACC
CATCGTACGGCCAAGGAAGTCTCCAATAACTGTGATCCACCACAAGCGCCAGGGTTTTCCCAGTCACGAC
GTTGTAAAACGACGGCCAGTCATGCATAATCCGCACGCATCTGGAATAAGGAAGTGCCATTCCGCCTGAC
CTTGGGGCAGCACAGGGCCGAGCTTTGGCTCCCCAGCACAGGGGCTCATGCTCCCCTCCCTGGACTGGGG
TGAGTGGTCAGTCTCTGCCCATCGCCACTAGGGCCAGAGCTGTTGGCTAAGCTGGGGCAGGGCCTAGGCC
TGAGCGCCTCCCCCGTCTGCTCCCCAGGGCGGCAAGGAGTACCTGATGCGGGCCCACTTCGGCCTGCCTA
GTGTGGAGGCCGAAGACAAGGAGGGCAAGCCCCCGATCAGTGTCAAGTTCGAGATCCCTTACTTCACTAC
CTCCGGCATCCAGGTACGTAAGGCCCAGGCGGCCGGGGCCCAGAACAGGGACAGAGGCCGCAGGTGACAG
ATATCAATGCAGCCAGCTTGGGAAAGGGTGTCAGTCAGCTGCAATCAGGACCCTGCTGTGCTGTGGGCCT
CTGCCTCCCCACAGACAGGGTGAGGCCAGGCTGCCTCTGCTCAGCCCTGACCCCTGAGCTCAAAGCTCAC
TCATTCTGCCCCAAACTAGCATTTGAGGCTCTGCCGTCCACTCATGCCCCATGGGACCTCTTTTCCCTGG
CACCCCCTCAAAAGCCCACAGAGGGAGGAGAGGCTCCCAGAGAGCCAGGGGCCTTCTGGCCGGGCCCCCC
AAGCAGGCTGCTGAGGCCGTGTCTGCAAGCCACATCCTGGCTGCTCACCACTTCCAGAGGCGGCTCTGCC
CTCCCACACATTTGCATGGTCCAGACAAATCCCTTTCACCCCCCTGAGGCCTGTGCTCATCCTGTCGTCA
TGGCCTCCCCTGCCAGCCCCAGGCTGCCCCAGCAGGAAAGATTAAGGGGGGACCAACAGGGCGGGAGCCT
GCGGTGCTCAGGGCCCTGCTACCTGTGCCCCAGGTGCGCTACCTGAAGATCATTGAGAAGAGTGGGTACC
AGGCCCTGCCCTGGGTGCGTTATATCACGCAGAATGGAGGTGAGTGAGGCCCTACCCGTGGGGTGGGGTT
GTACTGAGGGGTCCTCTGTGGCTGCCCCCAGGGTGGAGCCATCGGGTCGGGTCCCGAAAGCAGGGAGGGT
GCAGAGCCCAGCATGACGCCTCCCTCCTGTCTCCTAGATTACCAGCTCCGGACCCAGGGATCAGGGTCAG
GCTCTGGTTCCGGCTCAGGATCCATGAAAGACAATACTGTGCCTCTGAAGCTGATCGCTCTCCTGGCTAA
TGGCGAGTTCCATAGTGGCGAACAGCTGGGAGAAACCCTGGGCATGTCCAGGGCCGCTATCAACAAGCAC
ATTCAGACTCTGCGCGACTGGGGCGTGGACGTGTTCACCGTGCCCGGAAAGGGCTACTCTCTGCCCGAGC
CTATCCCGCTGCTGAACGCTAAACAGATTCTGGGACAGCTGGACGGCGGGAGCGTGGCAGTCCTGCCTGT
GGTCGACTCCACCAATCAGTACCTGCTGGATCGAATCGGCGAGCTGAAGAGTGGGGATGCTTGCATTGCA
GAATATCAGCAGGCAGGGAGAGGAAGCAGAGGGAGGAAATGGTTCTCTCCTTTTGGAGCTAACCTGTACC
TGAGTATGTTTTGGCGCCTGAAGCGGGGACCAGCAGCAATCGGCCTGGGCCCGGTCATCGGAATTGTCAT
GGCAGAAGCGCTGCGAAAGCTGGGAGCAGACAAGGTGCGAGTCAAATGGCCCAATGACCTGTATCTGCAG
GATAGAAAGCTGGCAGGCATCCTGGTGGAGCTGGCCGGAATAACAGGCGATGCTGCACAGATCGTCATTG
GCGCCGGGATTAACGTGGCTATGAGGCGCGTGGAGGAAAGCGTGGTCAATCAGGGCTGGATCACACTGCA
GGAAGCAGGGATTAACCTGGACAGGAATACTCTGGCCGCTACGCTGATCCGAGAGCTGCGGGCAGCCCTG
GAACTGTTCGAGCAGGAAGGCCTGGCTCCATATCTGCCACGGTGGGAGAAGCTGGATAACTTCATCAATA
GACCCGTGAAGCTGATCATTGGGGACAAAGAGATTTTCGGGATTAGCCGGGGGATTGATAAACAGGGAGC
CCTGCTGCTGGAACAGGACGGAGTTATCAAACCCTGGATGGGCGGAGAAATCAGTCTGCGGTCTGCCGAA
AAGGGCAAGCCCATCCCCAACCCCCTGCTGGGCCTGGACAGCACCTGAGCTAGCCCGCGACTCTAGATCA
TAATCAGCCATACCACATTTGTAGAGGTTTT
